>Addgene plasmid #60980 | pMTB-Multibow-G | addgene partial sequence | sequence record 99335 | SP6 5'-ATTTAGGTGACACTATAG-3'
TTGCAGGATCCGCCACCATGACTAGCTCGAGATAACTTCGTATAGTATACCTTATACGAAGTTATCGAGC
TCATAACTTCGTATAGGATACTTTATACGAAGTTATAACTCGAGATAACTTCGTATAGCATACATTATAC
GAAGTTATACCGGCAGATCTCGCCACCATGGTGAGTGTGATTAAACCAGAGATGAAGATGAAGTACTTCA
TGGACGGCTCCGTCAATGGGCATGAGTTCACAGTTGAAGGTGAAGGCACAGGCAAACCTTACGAGGGACA
TCAAGAGATGACACTACGCGTCACAATGGCCAAGGGCGGGCCAATGCCTTTCTCGTTTGACTTAGTGTCA
CACACGTTCTGTTACGGCCACAGACCTTTTACTAAATATCCAGAAGAGATACCAGACTATTTCAAACAAG
CATTTCCTGAAGGCCTGTCATGGGAAAGGTCGTTGCAGTTCGTGGGCTGGGAGGCCTCCTCCGAGCGGAT
GTACCCCGAGGACGGCGCCCTGAAGGGCGAGATCAAGCAGAGGCTGAAGCTGAAGGACGGCGGCCACTAC
GACGCTGAGGTCAAGACCACCTAC
