>Addgene plasmid #60980 | pMTB-Multibow-G | addgene partial sequence | sequence record 99336 | Multibow-Rev 5'-CAGCAGGACCATTTATCATGCTGCTGC-3'
CCGAGAGTGATCCCGGCGGCGGTCACGAACTCCAGCAGGACCATGTGATCGCGCTTCTCGTTGGGGTCTT
TGCTCAGGGCGGACTGGGTGCTCAGGTAGTGGTTGTCGGGCAGCAGCACGGGGCCGTCGCCGATGGGGGT
GTTCTGCTGGTAGTGGTCGGCGAGCTGCACGCTGCCGTCCTCGATGTTGTGGCGGATCTTGAAGTTCACC
TTGATGCCGTTCTTCTGCTTGTCGGCCATGATATAGACGTTGTGGCTGTTGTAGTTGTACTCCAGCTTGT
GCCCCAGGATGTTGCCGTCCTCCTTGAAGTCGATGCCCTTCAGCTCGATGCGGTTCACCAGGGTGTCGCC
CTCGAACTTCACCTC
