>Addgene plasmid #60980 | pMTB-Multibow-G | addgene partial sequence | sequence record 99983 | Multibow-fwd 5'-gccaccacctgttcctgtag-3'
GGGATCTAGGATAACTTCGTATAGGATACTTTATACGAAGTTATTGATCAATTCACAGCCACCATGGGAG
CGCCAGCTGGAGGTGCAGGTGCAGCAATGGTGAGCAAGGGCGAGGAGCTGTTCACCGGGGTGGTGCCCAT
CCTGGTCGAGCTGGACGGCGACGTAAACGGCCACAAGTTCAGCGTGTCCGGCGAGGGCGAGGGCGATGCC
ACCTACGGCAAGCTGACCCTGAAGTTCATCTGCACCACCGGCAAGCTGCCCGTGCCCTGGCCCACCCTCG
TGACCACCCTGACCTACGGCGTGCAGTGCTTCAGCCGCTACCCCGACCACATGAAGCAGCACGACTTCTT
CAAGTCCGCCATGCCCGAAGGCTACGTCCAGGAGCGCACCATCTTCTTCAAGGACGACGGCAACTACAAG
ACCCGCGCCGAGGTGAAGTTCGAGGGCGACACCCTGGTGAACCGCATCGAGCTGAAGGGCATCGACTTCA
AGGAGGACGGCAACATCCTGGGGCACAAGCTGGAGTACAACTACAACAGCCACAACGTCTATATCATGGC
CGACAAGCAGAAGAACGGCATCAAGGTGAACTTCAAGATCCGCCACAACATCGAGGACGGCAGCGTGCAG
CTCGCCGACCACTACCAGCAGAACACCCCCATCGGCGACGGCCCCGTGCTGCTGCCCGACAACCACTACC
TGAGCACCCAGTCCGCCCTGAGCAAAGACCCCAACGAGAAGCGCGATCACATGGTCCTGCTGGAGTTCGT
GACCGCCGCCGGGATCACTCTCGGCATGGACGAGCTGTACAAGGCAGCAGCATGATAAATGGTCCTGCTG
GAGTTCGTGACCGCCGCCGGGATCACTCTCGGCATGGACGAGCTGTACAAGTAAAGCGGCCGCGACTCTA
GATCATAATCAGCCATACCACATTTGTAGAGGTTTTACTTGCTTTAAAAA
