>Addgene plasmid #60980 | pMTB-Multibow-G | addgene partial sequence | sequence record 101985 | pMTBF2 5'-tttagggagtggtcctggtg-3'
TGTTCCTTTTTACTGAGCCCTACGACTCTGGCTGAGTGCCACACCGCCGGCAGCCGCAAAGCGGCTCAAA
CCATTGCCTTTTATGGTAATAATGAGAGAATGCAGAGGGACTTCCTTTGTCTGGCATATCTGAGGCGCGC
GCTGTCACTAGCGCCCACCAGCGGTCAGACTGTAGAATGCAGAGCAAAACAGGAAGTTGACTCCAGATGG
TCACATGCTTGCTGAAACNCCTCTCCCTGGCAGCAGTGCAATTCTAACAGTTTCCCTTTCTTTTACAGTT
CGCCATCCTAGGCCTATTTAGGTGACACTATAGAAGAGTACAAGCTACTTGTTCTTTTTGCAGGATCCGC
CACCATGACTAGCTCGAGATAACTTCGTATAGTATACCTTATACGAAGTTATCGAGCTCATAACTTCGTA
TAGGATACTTTATACGAAGTTATAACTCGAGATAACTTCGTATAGCATACATTATACGAAGTTATACCGG
C
