[The description below was written by a language model from this plasmid's Addgene catalogue record.]
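Description:
pMTB-Multibow-G is a zebrafish transgenesis plasmid built on the pMTB backbone, which carries tol2 transposon sites so that the cassette between them can be inserted into the genome by Tol2-mediated transposition after injection. In bacteria it is selected with ampicillin and is recorded as low copy; the record does not name the origin of replication, and no feature table is available, so the exact order and orientation of the elements cannot be stated here.

The payload is a synthetic EGFP coding sequence, expressed as an untagged cytoplasmic protein under the Bactin2 (beta-actin 2) promoter, which is generally used for broad expression in zebrafish tissues. The insert was assembled by Gibson cloning. EGFP is placed within an arrangement of loxP recombination sites such that the fluorescent protein is initially silent. Cre-mediated recombination then resolves the cassette into a permanent ON or OFF state.

This construct is one member of the Multibow set, in which each member encodes a different fluorescent protein. When several members are present in the same cell, the independent binary outcome for each one after Cre exposure yields a heritable combinatorial colour code, a digital spectral barcode used to distinguish cells and trace their clonal descendants.

The depositor notes that the repeated loxP sites make the plasmid prone to recombination and unstable in E. coli, with poor yields from large-scale preparations. Sequencing reads can also be of low quality even when the construct is correct. For verification, the depositor recommends a primer annealing at the end of the variable region, because the SP6 primer may not read far enough to reach it.
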