Addgene plasmid #60980: pMTB-Multibow-G
Purpose: Part of Multibow set of constructs--each FP gene is initially not expressed and then adopts a permanent ON or OFF status upon Cre-mediated recombination. Encodes cytoplasmic EGFP
Depositing lab: Sean Megason. Depositing organization: Harvard Medical School. Publication: Multibow: digital spectral barcodes for cell tracing. Xiong F, Obholzer ND, Noche RR, Megason SG. PLoS One. 2015 May 26;10(5):e0127822. doi: 10.1371/journal.pone.0127822. eCollection 2015. PONE-D-14-56414 PubMed 26010570.
Backbone
  Vector backbone: pMTB
  Vector type: Zebrafish
Growth in bacteria
  Bacterial resistance: Ampicillin, 100 μg/mL
  Growth temperature: 37°C
  Growth strain: Stbl3
  Copy number: Low Copy
Gene/Insert
  Gene/Insert name: EGFP
  Species: Synthetic
  Promoter: Bactin2
  Cloning method: Gibson Cloning
  Sequencing primers: 5′ SP6; 3′ CAGCAGGACCATTTATCATGCTGCTGC
Terms and licenses: Academic/Nonprofit Terms; Industry Terms: Not Available to Industry
Depositor comments: Multibow constructs contain repetitive loxP sites that make these constructs prone to recombination. The constructs display a few issues with bacterial stability and sequencing that need to be considered when amplifying, storing and using them. First, in our hands Multibow constructs have displayed instability in E.coli cultures and had low yield in Maxi/Midi-preps. Mini-prep is recommended to harvest Multibow constructs. For transformation, we have had success with 5-alpha F'Iq cells (NEB). Second, the sequencing of Multibow constructs may run into problems of low quality/inaccurate reads. A problematic trace file does not necessarily mean the construct is wrong or the sample has mixed sequences. Third, before using the constructs harvested from mini-prep for injections, we recommend a further purification step using DNA purification kits such as MinElute PCR purification kit (Qiagen). All Multibow constructs share a backbone of pMTB vector (AMP resistance) containing the tol2 sites for transgenic insertion and the loxP recombination sites. To validate the variable region, we recommend sequencing with this specific primer: 5'-CAGCAGGACCATTTATCATGCTGCTGC-3', which recognizes the end of the variable region. The Sp6 primer may not provide enough reading length to reach the variable region.
How to cite: pMTB-Multibow-G was a gift from Sean Megason (Addgene plasmid # 60980 ; http://n2t.net/addgene:60980 ; RRID:Addgene_60980)
